Addgene plasmid #219911: pCfb13238
Purpose: The base plasmid of TUNEYALI for TF48
Depositing lab: Irina Borodina. Depositing organization: Danmarks Tekniske Universitet. Publication: High-throughput metabolic engineering of Yarrowia lipolytica through gene expression tuning. Jiang W, Wang S, Ahlheit D, Fumagalli T, Yang Z, Ramanathan S, Jiang X, Weber T, Dahlin J, Borodina I. Proc Natl Acad Sci U S A. 2025 Jun 10;122(23):e2426686122. doi: 10.1073/pnas.2426686122. Epub 2025 Jun 3. PubMed 40460129.
Backbone
  Vector backbone: Our own backbone
  Vector type: Yeast Expression
  Selectable markers: Hygromycin
Growth in bacteria
  Bacterial resistance: Ampicillin, 100 μg/mL
  Growth temperature: 37°C
  Growth strain: DH5alpha
  Copy number: High Copy
Gene/Insert
  Gene/Insert name: Contains gRNA targeting TF48 ( YALI1_C18396g) and homologous arm matching TF48
  gRNA/shRNA sequence: ACACAAGGGGAAAAACACAA
  Species: Yarrowia lipolytica
  Cloning method: Gibson Cloning
Terms and licenses: Academic/Nonprofit Terms; Industry Terms: Not Available to Industry
Depositor comments: This plasmid contains gRNA targeting TF48 ( YALI1_C18396g) and homologous arm matching TF48, which can be used for library construction by inserting promoters using a golden gate or directly knocking TF48 out.
How to cite: pCfb13238 was a gift from Irina Borodina (Addgene plasmid # 219911 ; http://n2t.net/addgene:219911 ; RRID:Addgene_219911)
