[The description below was written by a language model from this plasmid's Addgene catalogue record and pLannotate feature annotations shown in this document.]
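Description:
pCfb13238 is a yeast vector for Yarrowia lipolytica built on the depositing lab's own backbone, serving as the base plasmid of the TUNEYALI gene-expression tuning system for the transcription factor designated TF48 (YALI1_C18396g). In E. coli it is maintained at high copy through a ColE1/pUC-type origin and selected with ampicillin via an intact β-lactamase gene and its promoter. In yeast, selection is by hygromycin: the feature table shows a hygromycin phosphotransferase coding sequence followed by a CYC1 terminator. The promoter driving this marker is not annotated, nor is any yeast replication element, so the record does not show how the plasmid is maintained in Yarrowia.

The payload combines a CRISPR guide with a repair template. A tRNA element sits immediately upstream of a short gap and then the Streptococcus pyogenes Cas9 gRNA scaffold, an arrangement consistent with tRNA-based expression and processing of the TF48-targeting guide. No Cas9 gene is annotated, so the nuclease presumably comes from the host strain or another construct. The homology arms matching TF48 are described by the depositor but are not picked up in the automated annotation and probably lie in the unannotated regions. According to the depositor, promoters can be inserted by Golden Gate assembly to build a library that replaces the native TF48 promoter and so varies its expression, or the plasmid can be used as is to knock TF48 out. Two minimal FRT sites in opposite orientation flank the bacterial backbone region, though their role is not stated. The short KanR, lacZα, rrnB terminator and 5S rRNA hits appear to be backbone remnants.
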