Features (pLannotate 1.2.2; 14 found; start..end, strand, type, name):
    786..1807    +  CDS            HygR (fragment): aminoglycoside phosphotransferase from E. coli; aph(4)-Ia; confers resistance to hygromycin
   1809..2042    +  terminator     CYC1 terminator (fragment): S. cerevisiae CYC1; transcription terminator for CYC1
   3403..3473    +  ncRNA          tRNA: Accession: RF00005 - tRNA
   3495..3569    +  misc_RNA       gRNA scaffold: guide RNA scaffold for the Streptococcus pyogenes CRISPR/Cas9 system
   3974..4007    -  protein_bind   FRT (minimal): supports FLP-mediated excision but not integration (Turan and Bode, 2011) FLP recombinase from the Saccharomyces cerevisiae 2μ plasmid
   4051..4091    -  terminator     rrnB T1 terminator (fragment): transcription terminator T1 from the E. coli rrnB gene
   4093..4208    -  ncRNA          5S rRNA: Accession: RF00001 - 5S ribosomal RNA
   4239..4263    +  CDS            KanR (fragment): aminoglycoside phosphotransferase; aph(3')-Ia; confers resistance to kanamycin
   4293..4389    +  promoter       AmpR promoter (fragment): bla
   4392..5252    +  CDS            AmpR: β-lactamase; bla; confers resistance to ampicillin, carbenicillin, and related antibiotics
   5374..5962    +  rep_origin     ori: high-copy-number ColE1/pMB1/pBR322/pUC origin of replication
   6187..6204    +  terminator     rrnB T2 terminator (fragment): transcription terminator T2 from the E. coli rrnB gene
   6229..6248    -  CDS            lacZα (fragment): LacZα fragment of β-galactosidase; lacZ fragment
   6718..6751    +  protein_bind   FRT (minimal): supports FLP-mediated excision but not integration (Turan and Bode, 2011) FLP recombinase from the Saccharomyces cerevisiae 2μ plasmid
>Addgene plasmid #219911 | pCfb13238 | addgene full sequence | sequence record 435506 | Addgene NGS Result
TGCGTTATGCAGCGTACACCACAATATTGGAAGCTTATTAGCCTTTCTATTTTTTCGTTTGCAAGGCTTA
ACAACATTGCTGTGGAGAGGGATGGGGATATGGAGGCCGCTGGAGGGAGTCGGAGAGGCGTTTTGGAGCG
GCTTGGCCTGGCGCCCAGCTCGCGAAACGCACCTAGGACCCTTTGGCACGCCGAAATGTGCCACTTTTCA
GTCTAGTAACGCCTTACCTACGTCATTCCATGCATGCATGTTTGCGCCTTTTTTCCCTTGCCCTTGATCG
CCACACAGTACAGTGCACTGTACAGTGGAGGTTTTGGGGGGGTCTTAGATGGGAGCTAAAAGCGGCCTAG
CGGTACACTAGTGGGATTGTATGGAGTGGCATGGAGCCTAGGTGGAGCCTGACAGGACGCACGACCGGCT
AGCCCGTGACAGACGATGGGTGGCTCCTGTTGTCCACCGCGTACAAATGTTTGGGCCAAAGTCTTGTCAG
CCTTGCTTGCGAACCTAATTCCCAATTTTGTCACTTCGCACCCCCATTGATCGAGCCCTAACCCCTGCCC
ATCAGGCAATCCAATTAAGCTCGCATTGTCTGCCTTGTTTAGTTTGGCTCCTGCCCGTTTCGGCGTCCAC
TTGCACAAACACAAACAAGCATTATATATAAGGCTCGTCTCTCCCTCCCAACCACACTCACTTTTTTGCC
CGTCTTCCCTTGCTAACACAAAAGTCAAGAACACAAACAACCACCCCAACCCCCTTACACACAAGACATA
TCTACAGCAATGGGTAAAAAGCCTGAACTCACCGCGACGTCTGTCGAGAAGTTTCTGATCGAAAAGTTCG
ACAGCGTCTCCGACCTGATGCAGCTCTCGGAGGGCGAAGAATCTCGTGCTTTCAGCTTCGATGTAGGAGG
GCGTGGATATGTCCTGCGGGTAAATAGCTGCGCCGATGGTTTCTACAAAGATCGTTATGTTTATCGGCAC
TTTGCATCGGCCGCGCTCCCGATTCCGGAAGTGCTTGACATTGGGGAATTCAGCGAGAGCCTGACCTATT
GCATCTCCCGCCGTGCACAGGGTGTCACGTTGCAAGACCTGCCTGAAACCGAACTGCCCGCTGTTCTGCA
GCCGGTCGCGGAGGCAATGGATGCCATTGCTGCGGCCGATCTTAGCCAGACGAGCGGGTTCGGCCCATTC
GGACCGCAAGGAATCGGTCAATACACTACATGGCGTGATTTCATATGCGCGATTGCTGATCCCCATGTGT
ATCACTGGCAAACTGTGATGGACGACACCGTCAGTGCGTCCGTCGCGCAGGCTCTCGATGAGCTGATGCT
TTGGGCCGAGGACTGCCCCGAAGTCCGGCACCTCGTGCACGCGGATTTCGGCTCCAACAATGTCCTGACG
GACAATGGCCGCATAACAGCGGTCATTGACTGGAGCGAGGCGATGTTCGGGGATTCCCAATACGAGGTCG
CCAACATCTTCTTCTGGAGGCCGTGGTTGGCTTGTATGGAGCAGCAGACGCGCTACTTCGAGCGGAGGCA
TCCGGAGCTTGCAGGATCGCCGCGGCTCCGGGCGTATATGCTCCGCATTGGTCTTGACCAACTCTATCAG
AGCTTGGTTGACGGCAATTTCGATGATGCAGCTTGGGCGCAGGGTCGATGCGACGCAATCGTCCGATCCG
GAGCCGGGACTGTCGGGCGTACACAAATCGCCCGCAGAAGCGCGGCCGTCTGGACCGATGGCTGTGTAGA
AGTACTCGCCGATAGTGGAAACCGACGCCCCAGCACTCGTCCGAGGGCAAAGGAATAATCATGTAATTAG
TTATGTCACGCTTACATTCACGCCCTCCCCCCACATCCGCTCTAACCGAAAAGGAAGGAGTTAGACAACC
TGAAGTCTAGGTCCCTATTTATTTTTTTATAGTTATGTTAGTATTAAGAACGTTATTTATATTTCAAATT
TTTCTTTTTTTTCTGTACAGACGCGTGTACGCATGTAACATTATACTGAAAACCTTGCTTGAGAAGGTTT
TGGGACGCTCGAGCAGGCTTGGAGGCGACGTGGCAGTGGCTCGCGGGAGGATCGGCGGGAAACTCCGGGA
TATCCGTCGAGAGTTTACACGTGAATGGGCAGCGCAATCCGTTGACGACGATACGACTGGCAAAGTAGCG
ACGATACCTGCCAGACAGGTGACATGTGCAGGCCGCACTAACAAGGAAACGGGCGCTGGGGGGGGCGGGC
TTCTAGACTTTGCCCTTGAACAGGAATCTAGTGGGGGCTTGTCTTTCCGCCAATGGGGGAGCGCCTGTTG
AGCGACCGTGCATGCTGGAACGCCAAGTGTATGTACAGCTGGTGGTCTCGCAGCGGTATGTGACGGGACT
TACATCTCTCGTTTTTTCATGACCACGTTTTCACAGGCTCGGAGGTACGTTAAAGTTTTGAAGGCTGCAT
CTGAACCGAGGTATGGGGGAGTTTGAACAGCAACAGTGTTGGGGCTGAGGGGGCCAAGATCGGGGCAAGC
AGAGGTCTTAGATCAATTGTGGGGATCCCAAAGGGCTCGTTATCACCTTTTTCCACCCAATTCGGGTCCC
AATTGATCCACTACTGGCTTGCCCAAGTTACCCCAGAAATGCCGCCCCGGATTTCTCCAAAAACCTAATA
AGCTTCATGGAACTTGGTGGAAGTGACTTTCTACAGAGTGGAGAGAACCGTGGACACGTGGCAATGGCGC
TGACCGTGTCCCCGAGCCGAATCGACGTGAGGGGAGAACGGAGTATCTGCGGTCATGTGACCTTCCAGAG
CGGCGTCGCCAGTGTGCACGCGGTGACCCCCAGTTTGGGTCTCTGTCACACGCATACTACCTCGGCTCTC
CACATGCTGAACTTTATCTTTCGTGGGGATCATACCGAAAGTTGCAACTACCAGGTGTATATAAAGCCTG
GTAGACTCCCCCCACTTTGGACCTCATCCAACCAAGACACACAAAAATGGACCGACTTAACAACCTCGCC
ACCCAGCTCGAGCAGAACCCCGCCAATTCGTAGATAATGGAATACAAATGGATATCCAGAGTATACACAT
GGATAGTATACACTGACACGACAATTCTGTATCTCTTTATGTTAACTACTGTGAGGCATTAAATAGAGCT
TGATATATAAAATGTTACATTTCACAGTCTGAACTTTTGCAGATTACCTAATTTGGTAAGATATTAATTA
TGAACTGAAAGTTGATGGCATCCCTAAATTTGATGCAACGGAATGCGTGCGATAGTGAATCATTGCTAAC
AGATCAAGTAATCGTATCAATCGTTCCACGTCTTATCCAGACTCGATTTCCGCCCTAACCTAAGGAAACT
GCTGAGTAATTTCGAGGTTGGTTCCTAACAAAAGCCAAGAAACGCGCCGATGGTTTAGTGGTAAAATCCA
TCGTTGCCATCGATGGGCCCCCGGTTCGATTCCGGGTCGGCGCAACACAAGGGGAAAAACACAAGTTTTA
GAGCTAGAAATAGCAAGTTAAAATAAGGCTAGTCCGTTATCAACTTGAAAAAGTGGCACCGAGTCGGTGG
TGCTTTTTTTGTGTGGGTACGGTGCCAATTAAATCTTGATGGACACAAACACCCGGAGCGGCGGGGAGGG
GAAATTAAACAGCATGCATTGGGCGCTGCTGGCAACTTGCGCTCGAATTGGCCTCACTATGGCATTTCCG
TCTGGAGATTTTAGACTTTGCATGCATATTTAATATCCCGAGAGTGACTGAAGAGCTCTTCAATGTACAA
CAACACACGGGGGAGCTACTCCGACGACACCCAGACGTACTATGACGGGTTCCGGCACGACGACGGCAAA
AACGACCCTCAGGCGGGATCCATTTCGACCCACATACCACACAACCCCCACAATGACATGCCCAGCTCCA
TCGCCATTCCAGAAATCGCGTGCATTCGCGGCCGCATTTAAATCCCCACTTCAGAAGTTCCTATACTTTC
TAGAGAATAGGAACTTCACTATAGAGTCGAATAAGGGCGACACCCCATAATTAGCCCGGGCGAAAGGCCC
AGTCTTTCGACTGAGCCTTTCGTTTTATTTGATGCCTGGCAGTTCCCTACTCTCGCATGGGGAGTCCCCA
CACTACCATCGGCGCTACGGCGTTTCACTTCTGAGTTCGGCATGGGGTCAGGTGGGACCACCGCGCTACT
GCCGCCAGGCAAACAAGGGGTGTTATGAGCCATATTCAGGTATAAATGGGCTCGCGATAATGTTCAGAAT
TGGTTAATTGGTTGTAACACTGACCCCTATTTGTTTATTTTTCTAAATACATTCAAATATGTATCCGCTC
ATGAGACAATAACCCTGATAAATGCTTCAATAATATTGAAAAAGGAAGAATATGAGTATTCAACATTTCC
GTGTCGCCCTTATTCCCTTTTTTGCGGCATTTTGCCTTCCTGTTTTTGCTCACCCAGAAACGCTGGTGAA
AGTAAAAGATGCTGAAGATCAGTTGGGTGCACGAGTGGGTTACATCGAACTGGATCTCAACAGCGGTAAG
ATCCTTGAGAGTTTTCGCCCCGAAGAACGTTTTCCAATGATGAGCACTTTTAAAGTTCTGCTATGTGGCG
CGGTATTATCCCGTATTGACGCCGGGCAAGAGCAACTCGGTCGCCGCATACACTATTCTCAGAATGACTT
GGTTGAGTACTCACCAGTCACAGAAAAGCATCTTACGGATGGCATGACAGTAAGAGAATTATGCAGTGCT
GCCATAACCATGAGTGATAACACTGCGGCCAACTTACTTCTGACAACGATCGGAGGACCGAAGGAGCTAA
CCGCTTTTTTGCACAACATGGGGGATCATGTAACTCGCCTTGATCGTTGGGAACCGGAGCTGAATGAAGC
CATACCAAACGACGAGCGTGACACCACGATGCCTGTAGCGATGGCAACAACGTTGCGCAAACTATTAACT
GGCGAACTACTTACTCTAGCTTCCCGGCAACAATTAATAGACTGGATGGAGGCGGATAAAGTTGCAGGAC
CACTTCTGCGCTCGGCCCTTCCGGCTGGCTGGTTTATTGCTGATAAATCCGGAGCCGGTGAGCGTGGTTC
TCGCGGTATCATCGCAGCGCTGGGGCCAGATGGTAAGCCCTCCCGTATCGTAGTTATCTACACGACGGGG
AGTCAGGCAACTATGGATGAACGAAATAGACAGATCGCTGAGATAGGTGCCTCACTGATTAAGCATTGGT
AAGCAGAGCATTACGCTGACTTGACGGGACGGCGCAAGCTCATGACCAAAATCCCTTAACGTGAGTTACG
CGCGCGTCGTTCCACTGAGCGTCAGACCCCGTAGAAAAGATCAAAGGATCTTCTTGAGATCCTTTTTTTC
TGCGCGTAATCTGCTGCTTGCAAACAAAAAAACCACCGCTACCAGCGGTGGTTTGTTTGCCGGATCAAGA
GCTACCAACTCTTTTTCCGAAGGTAACTGGCTTCAGCAGAGCGCAGATACCAAATACTGTTCTTCTAGTG
TAGCCGTAGTTAGCCCACCACTTCAAGAACTCTGTAGCACCGCCTACATACCTCGCTCTGCTAATCCTGT
TACCAGTGGCTGCTGCCAGTGGCGATAAGTCGTGTCTTACCGGGTTGGACTCAAGACGATAGTTACCGGA
TAAGGCGCAGCGGTCGGGCTGAACGGGGGGTTCGTGCACACAGCCCAGCTTGGAGCGAACGACCTACACC
GAACTGAGATACCTACAGCGTGAGCTATGAGAAAGCGCCACGCTTCCCGAAGGGAGAAAGGCGGACAGGT
ATCCGGTAAGCGGCAGGGTCGGAACAGGAGAGCGCACGAGGGAGCTTCCAGGGGGAAACGCCTGGTATCT
TTATAGTCCTGTCGGGTTTCGCCACCTCTGACTTGAGCGTCGATTTTTGTGATGCTCGTCAGGGGGGCGG
AGCCTATGGAAAAACGCCAGCAACGCGGCCTTTTTACGGTTCCTGGCCTTTTGCTGGCCTTTTGCTCACA
TGTTCTTTCCTGCGTTATCCCCTGATTCTGTGGATAACCGTATTACCGCCTTTGAGTGAGCTGATACCGC
TCGCCGCAGCCGAACGACCGAGCGCAGCGAGTCAGTGAGCGAGGAAGCGGAAGGCGAGAGTAGGGAACTG
CCAGGCATCAAACTAAGCAGAAGGCCCCTGACGGATGGCCTTTTTGCGTTTCTACAAACTCTTTCTGTGT
TGTAAAACGACGGCCAGTCTTAAGCTCGGGCCCCCTGGGCGGTTCTGATAACGAGTAATCGTTAATCCGC
AAATAACGTAAAAACCCGCTTCGGCGGGTTTTTTTATGGGGGGAGTTTAGGGAAAGAGCATTTGTCAGAA
TATTTAAGGGCGCCTGTCACTTTGCTTGATATATGAGAATTATTTAACCTTATAAATGAGAAAAAAGCAA
CGCACTTTAAATAAGATACGTTGCTTTTTCGATTGATGAACACCTATAATTAAACTATTCATCTATTATT
TATGATTTTTTGTATATACAATATTTCTAGTTTGTTAAAGAGAATTAAGAAAATAAATCTCGAAAATAAT
AAAGGGAAAATCAGTTTTTGATATCAAAATTATACATGTCAACGATAATACAAAATATAATACAAACTAT
AAGATGTTATCAGTATTTATTATGCATTTAGAATAAATTTTGTGTCGCCCTTATTCGACTCACTATAGAA
GTTCCTATTCTCTAGAAAGTATAGGAACTTCACTTCATTTTATTTAAATTTGCGGCCGCTATGTCTGATA
AAAGGATGTAACATAGGCAAGCTGCTCGTGAGTGTTGAGTACGAACCTTAGATCCAAATCACCCGCACCC
ACGGATATACTTGCTTGAATATACAGTAGTAAGGAGTTTGGCGCCCGTTTTTTCGAGCCCCACACGTTTC
GGTGAGTATGAGCGGCGGCAGATTCGAGCGTTTCCGGTTTCCGCGGCTGGACGAGAGCCCATGATGGGGG
CTCCCACCACCAGCAATCAGGGCCCTGATTACACACCCACCTGTAATGTCATGCTGTTCATCGTGGTTAA
TGCTGCTGTGTGCTGTGTGTGTGTGTTGTTTGGCGCTCATTGT
